>Addgene plasmid #70125 | pAG424-10X-tRNA | depositor partial sequence | sequence record 127805 | 10X tRNA insert
GGGGACAAGTTTGTACAAAAAAGCAGGCTGAGCTCCCATCTTGGAAGGACCGGATAATTATTTGAAATCT
CTTTTTCAATTGTATATGTGTTATGTAGTATACTCTTTCTTCAACAATTAAATACTCTCGGTAGCCAAGT
TGGTTTAAGGCGCAAGACTGTAATTTATCACTACGAAATCTTGAGATCGGGCGTTCGACTCGCCCCCGGG
AGAACAAATAGTAGCGGACTTAGCTCAGTTGGGAGAGCGCCAGACTGAAGATCTGGAGGTCCTGTGTTCG
ATCCACAGAGTTCGCACTTTGTTTCTTACAAATAGTAGGTTGTTTGGCCGAGCGGTCTAAGGCGCCTGAT
TCAAGCTCAGGTATCGTAAGATGCAAGAGTTCGAATCTCTTAGCAACCACTTTGTTTCTTACAAATAGTA
TCCTTGTTAGCTCAGTTGGTAGAGCGTTCGGCTTTTAACCGAAATGTCAGGGGTTCGAGCCCCCTATGAG
GAGCTTTGTTTCTTACAAATAGTAGTCCCAGTGGCCGAGTGGTTAAGGCGATGCCCTGCTAAGGCATTGG
GTTTTACCTGCGCAGGTTCGAATCCTGTCTGTGACGCTTTGTTTCTTACAAATAGTAGCTCGTGTAGCTC
AGTGGTTAGAGCTTCGTGCTTATAACGCGACCGTCGTGGGTTCAAACCCCACCTCGAGCACTTTGTTTCT
TACAAATAGTAGAAGCGGTGGCTCAATGGTAGAGCTTTCGACTCCAAATCGAAGGGTTGCAGGTTCAATT
CCTGTCCGTTTCACTTTGTCTCTCGGTAGCCAAGTTGGTTTAAGGCGCAAGACTGTAAATCTTGAGATCG
GGCGTTCGACTCGCCCCCGGGAGACTTTGTGGGCGTGTGGTCTAGTGGTATGATTCTCGCTTTGGGTGCG
AGAGGCCCTGGGTTCAATTCCCAGCTCGCCCCCTTTGTTTCTTACAAATAGTAGGCACTATGGCCGAGTG
GTTAAGGCGAGAGACTCGAAATCTCTTGGGCTCTGCCCGCGCTGGTTCAAATCCTGCTGGTGTCGCTTTG
TTTCTTACAAATAGTAGGGAGTTTGGCCGAGTGGTTTAAGGCGTCAGATTTAGGCTCTGATATCTTCGGA
TGCAAGGGTTCGAATCCCTTAGCTCTCACTTTGTTTCTTCCCATATCCAACTTCCAATTTAATCTTTCTT
TTTTAATTTTCACTTATTTGCGATACAGAAAGAAAATCGATACCCAGCTTTCTTGTACAAAGTGGTCCCC
