>Addgene plasmid #70125 | pAG424-10X-tRNA | addgene partial sequence | sequence record 133214 | CYC1 5'-GCGTGAATGTAAGCGTGAC-3'
GGTATCGATAAGCTTGATATCGAATTCCTGCAGCCCATCACCACTTTGTACAAGAAAGCTGGGTATCGAT
TTTCTTTCTGTATCGCAAATAAGTGAAAATTAAAAAAGAAAGATTAAATTGGAAGTTGGATATGGGAAGA
AACAAAGTGAGAGCTAAGGGATTCGAACCCTTGCATCCGAAGATATCAGAGCCTAAATCTGACGCCTTAA
ACCACTCGGCCAAACTCCCTACTATTTGTAAGAAACAAAGCGACACCAGCAGGATTTGAACCAGCGCGGG
CAGAGCCCAAGAGATTTCGAGTCTCTCGCCTTAACCACTCGGCCATAGTGCCTACTATTTGTAAGAAACA
AAGGGGGCGAGCTGGGAATTGAACCCAGGGCCTCTCGCACCCAAAGCGAGAATCATACCACTAGACCACA
CGCCCTACTATTTGTAAGAAACAAAGTGAAACGGACAGGAATTGAACCTGCAACCCTTCGATTTGGAGTC
GAAAGCTCTACCATTGAGCCACCGCTTCTACTATTTGTAAGAAACAAAGTGCTCGAGGTGGGGTTTGAAC
CCACGACGGTCGCGTTATAAGCACGAAGCTCTAACCACTGAGCTACACGAGCTACTATTTGTAAGAAACA
AAGCGTCACAGACAGGATTCGAACCTGCGCAGGTAAAACCCAATGCCTTAGCAGGGCATCGCCTTAACCA
CTCGGCCACTGGGACTACTATTTGTAAGAAACAAAGCTCCTCATAGGGGGCTCGAACCCCTGACATTTCG
GTTAAAAGCCGAACGCTCTACCAACTGAGCTAACAAGGATACTATTTGTAAGAAACAAAGTGGTTGCTAA
GAGATTCGAACTCTTGCATCTTACGATACCTGAGCTTGAATCAGGCGCCTTAGACCGCTCGGCCAAACAA
CCTACTATTTGTAAGAAACAAAGTGCGAATTCTGTGGATCGAACACAGGACCTCCAGATCTTTAG
