[The description below was written by a language model from this plasmid's Addgene catalogue record.]
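Description:
pAG424-10X-tRNA is a high-copy yeast expression plasmid built on the pAG424-ccdB Gateway destination backbone (about 7 kb without insert). It is selected in Saccharomyces cerevisiae through the TRP1 auxotrophic marker. In E. coli it is propagated as a high-copy plasmid under ampicillin selection. The record gives no feature table, so the origins of replication are not listed explicitly. Vectors in the 424 series conventionally carry a 2μ origin, which fits the "high-copy" description. The backbone was modified by removing the GPD promoter that normally drives the Gateway cassette, so no vector-borne RNA polymerase II promoter acts on the insert.

The payload is a block of roughly 1.1 kb called the 10X-tRNA block, of S. cerevisiae origin and introduced by Gateway recombination. The stated purpose reads "10 intronless S. cerevisiae introns". Given the insert name, this almost certainly means ten intronless versions of yeast tRNA genes, but the record does not say which tRNAs are included. Transcription depends on a SUP4 RNA polymerase III promoter supplied within the insert itself, as expected for tRNA genes, whose promoter elements are typically internal to or closely associated with the gene.

The associated publication concerns genetic bypass of essential RNA repair enzymes in budding yeast. Supplying pre-spliced tRNAs from a multicopy plasmid fits that aim, since it would remove the cell's need for the tRNA splicing and ligation machinery. The depositor notes that repository quality-control sequencing found differences from the expected sequence, but states that the plasmid should still function as described.
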