Addgene plasmid #70125: pAG424-10X-tRNA
Purpose: Yeast high-copy TRP1 plasmid expression 10 intronless S. cerevisiae introns
Depositing lab: Jay Hesselberth. Depositing organization: University of Colorado Denver and Anschutz Medical Campus. Publication: Genetic bypass of essential RNA repair enzymes in budding yeast. Cherry PD, White LK, York K, Hesselberth JR. RNA. 2018 Mar;24(3):313-323. doi: 10.1261/rna.061788.117. Epub 2017 Dec 6. PubMed 29212664.
Backbone
  Vector backbone: pAG424-ccdB
  Backbone size w/o insert (bp): 7000
  Modifications to backbone: removed GPD promoter
  Vector type: Yeast Expression
  Selectable markers: TRP1
Growth in bacteria
  Bacterial resistance: Ampicillin, 100 μg/mL
  Growth temperature: 37°C
  Growth strain: DH5alpha
  Copy number: High Copy
Gene/Insert
  Gene/Insert name: 10X-tRNA block
  Species: S. cerevisiae (budding yeast)
  Insert size (bp): 1100
  Promoter: None – SUP4 pol III promoter provided by insert
  Cloning method: Gateway Cloning
  Sequencing primers: 5′ M13F; 3′ M13R
Terms and licenses: Academic/Nonprofit Terms; Industry Terms: Not Available to Industry
Depositor comments: The depositing lab notes that, despite the differences found in Addgene's QC sequence, this plasmid should work as advertised.
How to cite: pAG424-10X-tRNA was a gift from Jay Hesselberth (Addgene plasmid # 70125 ; http://n2t.net/addgene:70125 ; RRID:Addgene_70125)
